Addgene plasmid #41280: TAL3106
Depositing lab: Keith Joung. Depositing organization: Massachusetts General Hospital. Publication: Targeted gene disruption in somatic zebrafish cells using engineered TALENs. Sander JD, Cade L, Khayter C, Reyon D, Peterson RT, Joung JK, Yeh JR. Nat Biotechnol. 2011 Aug 5;29(8):697-8. doi: 10.1038/nbt.1934. PubMed 21822241.
Backbone
  Vector backbone: JDS70
  Backbone manufacturer: Addgene plasmid #32285
  Backbone size w/o insert (bp): 6447
  Vector type: Mammalian Expression ; T7
Growth in bacteria
  Bacterial resistance: Ampicillin, 100 μg/mL
  Growth temperature: 37°C
  Growth strain: XL1 Blue
  Copy number: High Copy
Gene/Insert
  Gene/Insert name: ZebrafishCommunity-kinesin-family-member-13a-Left (alt name: kinesin family member 13a)
  Species: D. rerio (zebrafish)
  Insert size (bp): 1640
  Entrez Gene: kif13a
  Promoter: CMV
  Tag / fusion protein: 3X Flag (N terminal on backbone); WT FOKI (C terminal on backbone)
  Cloning method: Restriction Enzyme; 5′ cloning site N/A (destroyed during cloning); 3′ cloning site N/A (destroyed during cloning)
  Sequencing primers: 5′ CMV-F; 3′ BGH-rev
Terms and licenses: Academic/Nonprofit Terms; Industry Terms: Not Available to Industry
Depositor comments: Target binding site: TGTTCTCTGTTTGAGCGA It is strongly recommended that users perform a diagnostic digest to verify this plasmid prior to use. For example, a double digest of the plasmid with BamHI and KpnI should result in two bands at 2.3kb and 5.8kb.
How to cite: TAL3106 was a gift from Keith Joung (Addgene plasmid # 41280 ; http://n2t.net/addgene:41280 ; RRID:Addgene_41280)
