[The description below was written by a language model from this plasmid's Addgene catalogue record.]
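Description:
TAL3106 is a TALEN expression plasmid built in the JDS70 backbone, a vector of about 6.4 kb listed as both a mammalian expression and T7 vector. It is maintained in E. coli as a high-copy plasmid under ampicillin selection. The record contains catalogue fields only, with no feature table, so elements such as the origin of replication and polyadenylation signal are not explicitly listed. The BGH reverse sequencing primer does suggest a BGH terminator region downstream of the coding sequence.

The insert is a roughly 1.6 kb engineered TAL effector repeat array designed to recognise a site in the zebrafish kinesin family member 13a gene (kif13a). It is the "left" half of a TALEN pair. The array was cloned by restriction enzyme methods that destroyed both cloning sites, placing it in frame with backbone-encoded parts: an N-terminal 3X Flag tag and a C-terminal wild-type FokI nuclease domain. Because FokI cleaves only as a dimer, this left monomer must be used with a matching right-hand TALEN that binds the opposite strand nearby. The two FokI domains then meet over the spacer and make a double-strand break, whose error-prone repair can produce disrupting indels.

Expression is driven by the CMV promoter in mammalian cells. The T7 designation implies that the coding sequence can also be transcribed in vitro to make mRNA, as would suit delivery into zebrafish embryos. The associated work concerns targeted gene disruption in somatic zebrafish cells, and the insert name suggests a set of TALENs made for the zebrafish community. The Flag tag allows detection of the expressed nuclease. The depositor recommends verifying the plasmid by diagnostic digest before use.
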