>Addgene plasmid #41280 | TAL3106 | depositor partial sequence | sequence record 54919 | TAL3106 sequence 2430 bps
TCTAGAGCTAGCACCATGGACTACAAAGACCATGACGGTGATTATAAAGATCATGACATCGATTACAAGG
ATGACGATGACAAGATGGCCCCCAAGAAGAAGAGGAAGGTGGGCATTCACCGCGGGGTACCTATGGTGGA
CTTGAGGACACTCGGTTATTCGCAACAGCAACAGGAGAAAATCAAGCCTAAGGTCAGGAGCACCGTCGCG
CAACACCACGAGGCGCTTGTGGGGCATGGCTTCACTCATGCGCATATTGTCGCGCTTTCACAGCACCCTG
CGGCGCTTGGGACGGTGGCTGTCAAATACCAAGATATGATTGCGGCCCTGCCCGAAGCCACGCACGAGGC
AATTGTAGGGGTCGGTAAACAGTGGTCGGGAGCGCGAGCACTTGAGGCGCTGCTGACTGTGGCGGGTGAG
CTTAGGGGGCCTCCGCTCCAGCTCGACACCGGGCAGCTGCTGAAGATCGCGAAGAGAGGGGGAGTAACAG
CGGTAGAGGCAGTGCACGCCTGGCGCAATGCGCTCACCGGGGCCCCCTTGAACCTGACCCCAGACCAGGT
AGTCGCAATCGCGAACAATAATGGGGGAAAGCAAGCCCTGGAAACCGTGCAAAGGTTGTTGCCGGTCCTT
TGTCAAGACCACGGCCTTACACCGGAGCAAGTCGTGGCCATTGCAAGCAATGGGGGTGGCAAACAGGCTC
TTGAGACGGTTCAGAGACTTCTCCCAGTTCTCTGTCAAGCCCACGGGCTGACTCCCGATCAAGTTGTAGC
GATTGCGTCCAACGGTGGAGGGAAACAAGCATTGGAGACTGTCCAACGGCTCCTTCCCGTGTTGTGTCAA
GCCCACGGTTTGACGCCTGCACAAGTGGTCGCCATCGCCAGCCATGATGGCGGTAAGCAGGCGCTGGAAA
CAGTACAGCGCCTGCTGCCTGTACTGTGCCAGGATCATGGACTGACCCCAGACCAGGTAGTCGCAATCGC
GTCAAACGGAGGGGGAAAGCAAGCCCTGGAAACCGTGCAAAGGTTGTTGCCGGTCCTTTGTCAAGACCAC
GGCCTTACACCGGAGCAAGTCGTGGCCATTGCATCCCACGACGGTGGCAAACAGGCTCTTGAGACGGTTC
AGAGACTTCTCCCAGTTCTCTGTCAAGCCCACGGGCTGACTCCCGATCAAGTTGTAGCGATTGCGTCCAA
CGGTGGAGGGAAACAAGCATTGGAGACTGTCCAACGGCTCCTTCCCGTGTTGTGTCAAGCCCACGGTTTG
ACGCCTGCACAAGTGGTCGCCATCGCCAACAACAACGGCGGTAAGCAGGCGCTGGAAACAGTACAGCGCC
TGCTGCCTGTACTGTGCCAGGATCATGGACTGACCCCAGACCAGGTAGTCGCAATCGCGTCAAACGGAGG
GGGAAAGCAAGCCCTGGAAACCGTGCAAAGGTTGTTGCCGGTCCTTTGTCAAGACCACGGCCTTACACCG
GAGCAAGTCGTGGCCATTGCAAGCAATGGGGGTGGCAAACAGGCTCTTGAGACGGTTCAGAGACTTCTCC
CAGTTCTCTGTCAAGCCCACGGGCTGACTCCCGATCAAGTTGTAGCGATTGCGTCCAACGGTGGAGGGAA
ACAAGCATTGGAGACTGTCCAACGGCTCCTTCCCGTGTTGTGTCAAGCCCACGGTTTGACGCCTGCACAA
GTGGTCGCCATCGCCAACAACAACGGCGGTAAGCAGGCGCTGGAAACAGTACAGCGCCTGCTGCCTGTAC
TGTGCCAGGATCATGGACTGACCCCAGACCAGGTAGTCGCAATCGCGTCGAACATTGGGGGAAAGCAAGC
CCTGGAAACCGTGCAAAGGTTGTTGCCGGTCCTTTGTCAAGACCACGGCCTTACACCGGAGCAAGTCGTG
GCCATTGCAAATAATAACGGTGGCAAACAGGCTCTTGAGACGGTTCAGAGACTTCTCCCAGTTCTCTGTC
AAGCCCACGGGCTGACTCCCGATCAAGTTGTAGCGATTGCGTCGCATGACGGAGGGAAACAAGCATTGGA
GACTGTCCAACGGCTCCTTCCCGTGTTGTGTCAAGCCCACGGTTTGACGCCTGCACAAGTGGTCGCCATC
GCCAACAACAACGGCGGTAAGCAGGCGCTGGAAACAGTACAGCGCCTGCTGCCTGTACTGTGCCAGGATC
ATGGACTGACACCCGAACAGGTGGTCGCCATTGCTTCTAACATCGGAGGACGGCCAGCCTTGGAGTCCAT
CGTAGCCCAATTGTCCAGGCCCGATCCCGCGTTGGCTGCGTTAACGAATGACCATCTGGTGGCGTTGGCA
TGTCTTGGTGGACGACCCGCGCTCGATGCAGTCAAAAAGGGTCTGCCTCATGCTCCCGCATTGATCAAAA
GAACCAACCGGCGGATTCCCGAGAGAACTTCCCATCGAGTCGCGGGATCC
