>Addgene plasmid #41280 | TAL3106 | addgene partial sequence | sequence record 56458 | JDS-TALEN-F 5'-TAGGGGTCGGTAAACAGTGG-3'
GCGCTGCTGACTGTGGCGGGTGAGCTTAGGGGGCCTCCGCTCCAGCTCGACACCGGGCAGCTGCTGAAGA
TCGCGAAGAGAGGGGGAGTAACAGCGGTAGAGGCAGTGCACGCCTGGCGCAATGCGCTCACCGGGGCCCC
CTTGAACCTGACCCCAGACCAGGTAGTCGCAATCGCGAACAATAATGGGGGAAAGCAAGCCCTGGAAACC
GTGCAAAGGTTGTTGCCGGTCCTTTGTCAAGACCACGGCCTTACACCGGAGCAAGTCGTGGCCATTGCAA
GCAATGGGGGTGGCAAACAGGCTCTTGAGACGGTTCAGAGACTTCTCCCAGTTCTCTGTCAAGCCCACGG
GCTGACTCCCGATCAAGTTGTAGCGATTGCGTCCAACGGTGGAGGGAAACAAGCATTGGAGACTGTCCAA
CGGCTCCTTCCCGTGTTGTGTCAAGCCCACGGTTTGACGCCTGCACAAGTGGTCGCCATCGCCAGCCATG
ATGGCGGTAAGCAGGCGCTGGAAACAGTACAGCGCCTGCTGCCTGTACTGTGCCAGGATCATGGACTGAC
CCCAGACCAGGTAGTCGCAATCGCGTCAAACGGAGGGGGAAAGCAAGCCCTGGAAACCGTGCAAAGGTTG
TTGCCGGTCCTTTGTCAAGACCACGGCCTTACACCGGAGCAAGTCGTGGCCATTGCATCCCACGACGGTG
GCAAACAGGCTCTTGAGACGGTTCAGAGACTTCTCCCAGTTCTCTGTCAAGCCCACGGGCTGACTCCCGA
TCAAGTTGTAGCGATTGCGTCCAACGGTGGAGGGAAACAAGCATTGGAGACTGTCCAACGGCTCCTTCCC
GTGTTGTGTCAAGCCCACGGTTTGACGCCTGCACAAGTGGTCGCCATCGCCAACAACAACGGCGGTAAGC
AGGCGCTGGAAACAGTACAGCGCCTGCTGCCTGTACTGTGCCAGGATCATGGACTGACC
